Addgene plasmid #194809: MAC-C Sars-CoV-2 N_R203K+G204R
Purpose: Sars-CoV-2 N_R203K+G204R in MAC-C destination vector
Depositing lab: Markku Varjosalo. Depositing organization: University of Helsinki, Institute of Biotechnology. Publication: The comprehensive SARS-CoV-2 ‘hijackome’ knowledge base— reveals significant changes in host cell protein expression and activation by multiple SARS-CoV-2 variants. Varjosalo M, Huuskonen S, Liu X, Redchuk T, Salokas K, Lundberg R, Maljanen S, Belik M, Reinholm A, Kolehmainen P, Tripathi G, Laine P, Belanov S, Auvinen P, Vartiainen M, Laine L, Österlund P, Julkkunen I, Kakkola L. 10 May 2024, Research Square 10.21203/rs.3.rs-4322477/v1.
Backbone
  Vector backbone: MAC-tag-C (#108077)
  Vector type: Mammalian Expression
  Selectable markers: Hygromycin
Growth in bacteria
  Bacterial resistance: Ampicillin, 100 μg/mL
  Growth temperature: 37°C
  Growth strain: DH5alpha
  Copy number: High Copy
Gene/Insert
  Gene/Insert name: N_R203K+G204R (alt name: Nucleocapsid R203K+G204R)
  Species: Sars-CoV-2
  Mutation: R203K+G204R
  Entrez Gene: N (a.k.a. GU280_gp10)
  Tag / fusion protein: MAC-C (C terminal on backbone)
Terms and licenses: Academic/Nonprofit Terms; Industry Terms
Depositor comments: Please visit https://doi.org/10.21203/rs.3.rs-4322477/v1 for preprint.
How to cite: MAC-C Sars-CoV-2 N_R203K+G204R was a gift from Markku Varjosalo (Addgene plasmid # 194809 ; http://n2t.net/addgene:194809 ; RRID:Addgene_194809)
