[The description below was written by a language model from this plasmid's Addgene catalogue record and pLannotate feature annotations shown in this document.]
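Description:
MAC-C Sars-CoV-2 N_R203K+G204R is a 7.6 kb mammalian expression plasmid in which the SARS-CoV-2 nucleocapsid (N) coding sequence carrying the R203K and G204R substitutions has been placed in the MAC-tag-C Gateway destination backbone. The N open reading frame sits between attB1 and attB2 sites, the scars of Gateway recombination. Downstream of it lies the backbone-encoded C-terminal MAC tag. The annotated part of this tag is an E. coli birA-derived biotin ligase coding sequence. The feature table does not resolve any other tag components in the interval between attB2 and birA.

Expression is driven by the CMV immediate-early enhancer and promoter. Short tet operator matches immediately after the promoter suggest a tetracycline-regulatable CMV/TetO arrangement, although the record does not state inducibility explicitly. Transcripts terminate at a bGH polyadenylation signal.

Following the expression cassette is an FRT site placed directly upstream of a hygromycin resistance gene with an SV40 poly(A) signal. No complete promoter is annotated in front of this gene. That layout is typical of vectors designed for FLP-mediated integration into a genomic FRT landing site, where hygromycin selection identifies stable isogenic cell lines. In bacteria the plasmid replicates at high copy from a ColE1/pUC-type origin and is selected with ampicillin through the bla gene. The fragments of lacI, f1 ori and ble are backbone remnants.

A fusion of N to a biotin ligase is suited to proximity biotinylation and affinity purification of host interaction partners. This fits the associated study, which mapped how SARS-CoV-2 proteins and their variant forms affect host cell proteins.
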