Features (pLannotate 1.2.2; 24 found; start..end, strand, type, name):
     77..93      -  protein_bind   lac operator: The lac repressor binds to the lac operator to inhibit transcription in E. coli. This inhibition can be relieved by adding lactose or isopropyl-β-D-thiogalactopyranoside (IPTG). lac repressor encoded by lacI
    101..131     -  promoter       lac promoter: promoter for the E. coli lac operon
    146..167     -  protein_bind   CAP binding site: CAP binding activates transcription in the presence of cAMP. E. coli catabolite activator protein
    180..272     -  CDS            lacI (fragment): lac repressor; lacI; The lac repressor binds to the lac operator to inhibit transcription in E. coli. This inhibition can be relieved by adding lactose or isopropyl-β-D-thiogalactopyranoside (IPTG).
    455..1043    -  rep_origin     ori: high-copy-number ColE1/pMB1/pBR322/pUC origin of replication
   1214..2074    -  CDS            AmpR: β-lactamase; bla; confers resistance to ampicillin, carbenicillin, and related antibiotics
   2075..2179    -  promoter       AmpR promoter: bla
   2238..2290    -  misc_feature   bom (fragment): basis of mobility region from pBR322
   2445..2824    +  enhancer       CMV enhancer: human cytomegalovirus immediate early enhancer
   2825..3028    +  promoter       CMV promoter: human cytomegalovirus (CMV) immediate early promoter
   3030..3049    +  promoter       PLtetO-1 promoter (fragment): modified phage lambda PL promoter with tet operator sites (Lutz and Bujard, 1997)
   3051..3070    +  promoter       PLtetO-1 promoter (fragment): modified phage lambda PL promoter with tet operator sites (Lutz and Bujard, 1997)
   3078..3111    +  promoter       TRE3GV promoter (fragment): 3rd-generation Tet-responsive promoter that can be activated by binding of Tet-On® 3G, optimized for retroviral and lentiviral vectors
   3247..3264    +  protein_bind   attB1 (fragment): mutant version of attB; core recombination site for the Gateway® BP reaction BP Clonase™
   3270..4526    +  CDS            N: NCAP_SARS2 - Experimental evidence at protein level: Swiss-Prot protein existence level 1. Packages the positive strand viral genome RNA into a helical ribonucleocapsid (RNP) and plays a fundamental role during virion assembly through its interactions with the viral genome and membrane protein M. Plays an important role in enhancing the efficiency of subgenomic viral RNA transcription as well as viral replication (By similarity). May modulate transforming growth factor-beta signaling by binding host smad3 (By similarity). From Severe acute respiratory syndrome coronavirus 2 (2019-nCoV) (SARS-C
   4528..4552    -  protein_bind   attB2: mutant version of attB; recombination site for the Gateway® BP reaction BP Clonase™
   4740..5699    +  CDS            birA: BIRA_ECOLI - Also known as bioR, dhbB. Experimental evidence at protein level: Swiss-Prot protein existence level 1. Acts both as a biotin--[acetyl-CoA-carboxylase] ligase and a biotin-operon repressor. In the presence of ATP, BirA activates biotin to form the BirA-biotinyl-5'-adenylate (BirA-bio-5'-AMP or holoBirA) complex. HoloBirA can either transfer the biotinyl moiety to the biotin carboxyl carrier protein (BCCP) subunit of acetyl-CoA carboxylase, or bind to the biotin operator site and inhibit transcription of the operon. From Escherichia coli (strain K12).
   5749..5973    +  polyA_signal   bGH poly(A) signal: bovine growth hormone polyadenylation signal
   5977..5998    +  promoter       SV40 promoter (fragment): SV40 enhancer and early promoter
   6019..6252    +  rep_origin     f1 ori (fragment) (sequence partly withheld): f1 bacteriophage origin of replication; arrow indicates direction of (+) strand synthesis
   6257..6304    +  protein_bind   FRT: FLP-mediated recombination occurs in the 8-bp core sequence TCTAGAAA (Turan and Bode, 2011). FLP recombinase from the Saccharomyces cerevisiae 2μ plasmid
   6312..7334    +  CDS            HygR: aminoglycoside phosphotransferase from E. coli; aph(4)-Ia; confers resistance to hygromycin
   7344..7469    +  CDS            ble (fragment): BLE_KLEPN - Experimental evidence at protein level: Swiss-Prot protein existence level 1. Binding protein with a strong affinity to the bleomycin family of antibiotics. Binds to CL990; an antimitotic-antibiotic compound. From Klebsiella pneumoniae.
   7464..4       +  polyA_signal   SV40 poly(A) signal (across the origin): SV40 polyadenylation signal
>Addgene plasmid #194809 | MAC-C Sars-CoV-2 N_R203K+G204R | addgene full sequence | sequence record 383883 | Addgene NGS Result
CTTATCATGTCTGTATACCGTCGACCTCTAGCTAGAGCTTGGCGTAATCATGGTCATAGCTGTTTCCTGT
GTGAAATTGTTATCCGCTCACAATTCCACACAACATACGAGCCGGAAGCATAAAGTGTAAAGCCTGGGGT
GCCTAATGAGTGAGCTAACTCACATTAATTGCGTTGCGCTCACTGCCCGCTTTCCAGTCGGGAAACCTGT
CGTGCCAGCTGCATTAATGAATCGGCCAACGCGCGGGGAGAGGCGGTTTGCGTATTGGGCGCTCTTCCGC
TTCCTCGCTCACTGACTCGCTGCGCTCGGTCGTTCGGCTGCGGCGAGCGGTATCAGCTCACTCAAAGGCG
GTAATACGGTTATCCACAGAATCAGGGGATAACGCAGGAAAGAACATGTGAGCAAAAGGCCAGCAAAAGG
CCAGGAACCGTAAAAAGGCCGCGTTGCTGGCGTTTTTCCATAGGCTCCGCCCCCCTGACGAGCATCACAA
AAATCGACGCTCAAGTCAGAGGTGGCGAAACCCGACAGGACTATAAAGATACCAGGCGTTTCCCCCTGGA
AGCTCCCTCGTGCGCTCTCCTGTTCCGACCCTGCCGCTTACCGGATACCTGTCCGCCTTTCTCCCTTCGG
GAAGCGTGGCGCTTTCTCATAGCTCACGCTGTAGGTATCTCAGTTCGGTGTAGGTCGTTCGCTCCAAGCT
GGGCTGTGTGCACGAACCCCCCGTTCAGCCCGACCGCTGCGCCTTATCCGGTAACTATCGTCTTGAGTCC
AACCCGGTAAGACACGACTTATCGCCACTGGCAGCAGCCACTGGTAACAGGATTAGCAGAGCGAGGTATG
TAGGCGGTGCTACAGAGTTCTTGAAGTGGTGGCCTAACTACGGCTACACTAGAAGAACAGTATTTGGTAT
CTGCGCTCTGCTGAAGCCAGTTACCTTCGGAAAAAGAGTTGGTAGCTCTTGATCCGGCAAACAAACCACC
GCTGGTAGCGGTGGTTTTTTTGTTTGCAAGCAGCAGATTACGCGCAGAAAAAAAGGATCTCAAGAAGATC
CTTTGATCTTTTCTACGGGGTCTGACGCTCAGTGGAACGAAAACTCACGTTAAGGGATTTTGGTCATGAG
ATTATCAAAAAGGATCTTCACCTAGATCCTTTTAAATTAAAAATGAAGTTTTAAATCAATCTAAAGTATA
TATGAGTAAACTTGGTCTGACAGTTACCAATGCTTAATCAGTGAGGCACCTATCTCAGCGATCTGTCTAT
TTCGTTCATCCATAGTTGCCTGACTCCCCGTCGTGTAGATAACTACGATACGGGAGGGCTTACCATCTGG
CCCCAGTGCTGCAATGATACCGCGAGACCCACGCTCACCGGCTCCAGATTTATCAGCAATAAACCAGCCA
GCCGGAAGGGCCGAGCGCAGAAGTGGTCCTGCAACTTTATCCGCCTCCATCCAGTCTATTAATTGTTGCC
GGGAAGCTAGAGTAAGTAGTTCGCCAGTTAATAGTTTGCGCAACGTTGTTGCCATTGCTACAGGCATCGT
GGTGTCACGCTCGTCGTTTGGTATGGCTTCATTCAGCTCCGGTTCCCAACGATCAAGGCGAGTTACATGA
TCCCCCATGTTGTGCAAAAAAGCGGTTAGCTCCTTCGGTCCTCCGATCGTTGTCAGAAGTAAGTTGGCCG
CAGTGTTATCACTCATGGTTATGGCAGCACTGCATAATTCTCTTACTGTCATGCCATCCGTAAGATGCTT
TTCTGTGACTGGTGAGTACTCAACCAAGTCATTCTGAGAATAGTGTATGCGGCGACCGAGTTGCTCTTGC
CCGGCGTCAATACGGGATAATACCGCGCCACATAGCAGAACTTTAAAAGTGCTCATCATTGGAAAACGTT
CTTCGGGGCGAAAACTCTCAAGGATCTTACCGCTGTTGAGATCCAGTTCGATGTAACCCACTCGTGCACC
CAACTGATCTTCAGCATCTTTTACTTTCACCAGCGTTTCTGGGTGAGCAAAAACAGGAAGGCAAAATGCC
GCAAAAAAGGGAATAAGGGCGACACGGAAATGTTGAATACTCATACTCTTCCTTTTTCAATATTATTGAA
GCATTTATCAGGGTTATTGTCTCATGAGCGGATACATATTTGAATGTATTTAGAAAAATAAACAAATAGG
GGTTCCGCGCACATTTCCCCGAAAAGTGCCACCTGACGTCGACGGATCGGGAGATCTCCCGATCCCCTAT
GGTGCACTCTCAGTACAATCTGCTCTGATGCCGCATAGTTAAGCCAGTATCTGCTCCCTGCTTGTGTGTT
GGAGGTCGCTGAGTAGTGCGCGAGCAAAATTTAAGCTACAACAAGGCAAGGCTTGACCGACAATTGCATG
AAGAATCTGCTTAGGGTTAGGCGTTTTGCGCTGCTTCGCGATGTACGGGCCAGATATACGCGTTGACATT
GATTATTGACTAGTTATTAATAGTAATCAATTACGGGGTCATTAGTTCATAGCCCATATATGGAGTTCCG
CGTTACATAACTTACGGTAAATGGCCCGCCTGGCTGACCGCCCAACGACCCCCGCCCATTGACGTCAATA
ATGACGTATGTTCCCATAGTAACGCCAATAGGGACTTTCCATTGACGTCAATGGGTGGAGTATTTACGGT
AAACTGCCCACTTGGCAGTACATCAAGTGTATCATATGCCAAGTACGCCCCCTATTGACGTCAATGACGG
TAAATGGCCCGCCTGGCATTATGCCCAGTACATGACCTTATGGGACTTTCCTACTTGGCAGTACATCTAC
GTATTAGTCATCGCTATTACCATGGTGATGCGGTTTTGGCAGTACATCAATGGGCGTGGATAGCGGTTTG
ACTCACGGGGATTTCCAAGTCTCCACCCCATTGACGTCAATGGGAGTTTGTTTTGGCACCAAAATCAACG
GGACTTTCCAAAATGTCGTAACAACTCCGCCCCATTGACGCAAATGGGCGGTAGGCGTGTACGGTGGGAG
GTCTATATAAGCAGAGCTCTCCCTATCAGTGATAGAGATCTCCCTATCAGTGATAGAGATCGTCGACGAG
CTCGTTTAGTGAACCGTCAGATCGCCTGGAGACGCCATCCACGCTGTTTTGACCTCCATAGAAGACACCG
GGACCGATCCAGCCTCCGGACTCTAGCGTTTAAACTTAAGCTTGGTACCGAGCTCGGATCCACTAGTCCA
GTGTGGTGGAATTCTGCAGATATCAACAAGTTTGTACAAAAAAGTTGGCATGTCCGACAACGGTCCCCAG
AACCAGCGTAACGCTCCAAGGATCACCTTCGGTGGACCTAGCGACTCCACCGGCAGCAACCAGAACGGAG
AACGCTCCGGAGCCAGAAGCAAGCAGCGTAGGCCACAGGGCCTGCCTAACAACACCGCCAGCTGGTTCAC
CGCTCTGACCCAGCACGGAAAGGAAGACCTGAAGTTCCCAAGGGGACAGGGCGTGCCAATCAACACCAAC
AGCTCTCCAGACGACCAGATCGGATACTACAGGCGTGCCACCAGGCGCATCAGAGGAGGCGACGGAAAGA
TGAAGGACCTGTCTCCTAGGTGGTACTTCTACTACCTGGGCACCGGACCAGAGGCTGGTCTGCCATACGG
CGCCAACAAGGACGGCATCATCTGGGTGGCTACCGAGGGAGCTCTGAACACCCCAAAGGACCACATCGGA
ACCCGTAACCCTGCCAACAACGCTGCCATCGTGCTGCAGCTGCCACAGGGAACCACCCTGCCCAAGGGAT
TCTACGCTGAGGGCTCCAGGGGTGGAAGCCAGGCTAGCTCTCGTTCTTCCAGCCGTTCTAGGAACAGCTC
CCGCAACTCTACCCCAGGAAGCTCCAAAAGGACCAGCCCAGCTCGTATGGCCGGCAACGGAGGTGACGCC
GCTCTGGCTCTGCTGCTGCTGGACCGTCTGAACCAGCTGGAAAGCAAGATGTCCGGAAAGGGTCAGCAGC
AGCAGGGCCAGACCGTGACCAAGAAGTCTGCCGCTGAGGCCTCTAAGAAGCCCAGGCAGAAGAGGACCGC
TACCAAGGCCTACAACGTGACCCAGGCCTTCGGAAGACGTGGACCTGAACAGACCCAGGGAAACTTCGGC
GACCAGGAGCTGATCCGCCAGGGAACCGACTACAAGCACTGGCCACAGATCGCTCAGTTCGCCCCTTCTG
CTAGCGCCTTCTTCGGAATGTCCAGGATCGGAATGGAGGTGACCCCTTCCGGCACCTGGCTGACCTACAC
CGGAGCTATCAAGCTGGACGACAAGGACCCCAACTTCAAGGACCAGGTGATCCTGCTGAACAAGCACATC
GACGCCTACAAGACCTTCCCACCTACCGAGCCAAAGAAGGACAAGAAGAAGAAGGCCGACGAAACCCAGG
CCCTGCCACAGAGGCAGAAGAAGCAGCAGACCGTGACCCTGCTGCCAGCTGCTGACCTGGACGACTTCTC
CAAGCAGCTGCAGCAGTCTATGAGCTCTGCTGACTCCACCCAGGCTTACCCAACTTTCTTGTACAAAGTG
GTTGATATCAAGGCCGCCGACATCACCAGCCTGTACAAGAAAGTGGGGTGGAGCCATCCCCAGTTCGAGA
AGGGCGGAGGATCTGGCGGCGGAAGCGGCGGAGGAAGCTGGTCCCACCCTCAGTTTGAGAAAGGCACCGA
GCTGGGCAGCACCATGGCCAGCTACCCCTACGACGTGCCCGACTACGCCAAGGACAACACCGTGCCCCTG
AAGCTGATCGCCCTGCTGGCCAACGGCGAGTTCCACTCTGGCGAGCAGCTGGGCGAGACACTGGGCATGA
GCAGAGCCGCCATCAACAAGCACATCCAGACCCTGCGGGACTGGGGCGTGGACGTGTTCACAGTGCCCGG
CAAGGGCTACAGCCTGCCCGAGCCCATCCAGCTGCTGAACGCCAAGCAGATCCTGGGCCAGCTGGATGGC
GGATCTGTGGCCGTGCTGCCCGTGATCGACAGCACCAACCAGTATCTGCTCGACCGGATCGGCGAGCTGA
AGTCCGGCGACGCCTGTATCGCCGAGTACCAGCAGGCCGGCAGAGGCGGCAGGGGCAGAAAGTGGTTCAG
CCCCTTCGGCGCCAACCTGTACCTGAGCATGTTCTGGAGACTGGAACAGGGCCCAGCCGCCGCTATTGGC
CTGAGCCTGGTCATCGGCATCGTGATGGCCGAGGTGCTGCGGAAGCTGGGCGCCGACAAAGTGCGCGTGA
AGTGGCCCAACGACCTGTATCTGCAGGACCGGAAGCTGGCCGGCATCCTGGTGGAACTGACCGGCAAAAC
AGGCGACGCCGCCCAGATCGTGATCGGCGCTGGCATCAACATGGCCATGCGGCGGGTGGAAGAGAGCGTG
GTCAACCAGGGCTGGATCACCCTGCAGGAAGCCGGCATCAACCTGGACCGGAACACCCTGGCCGCCATGC
TGATCAGAGAGCTGAGAGCCGCCCTGGAACTGTTCGAGCAGGAAGGCCTGGCCCCCTACCTGAGCAGATG
GGAGAAGCTGGACAACTTCATCAACCGGCCCGTGAAACTGATCATCGGCGACAAAGAGATCTTCGGCATC
AGCCGGGGCATCGACAAGCAGGGGGCCCTGCTCCTGGAACAGGACGGCATCATCAAGCCCTGGATGGGCG
GCGAGATCAGCCTGCGGAGCGCCGAGAAGTGATGACTCGAGTCTAGAGGGCCCGTTTAAACCCGCTGATC
AGCCTCGACTGTGCCTTCTAGTTGCCAGCCATCTGTTGTTTGCCCCTCCCCCGTGCCTTCCTTGACCCTG
GAAGGTGCCACTCCCACTGTCCTTTCCTAATAAAATGAGGAAATTGCATCGCATTGTCTGAGTAGGTGTC
ATTCTATTCTGGGGGGTGGGGTGGGGCAGGACAGCAAGGGGGAGGATTGGGAAGACAATAGCAGGCATGC
TGGGGATGCGGTGGGCTCTATGGCTTCTGAGGCGGAAAGAACCAGCTGGGGCTCTAGGGGGTATCCCC
[124 nt withheld, positions 6019-6142]
C
[91 nt withheld, positions 6144-6234]
AGGGTGATGGTTCACGTACCTAGAAGTTCCTATTCCGAAGTTCCTATTCTCTAGAAAGTATAGGAACTTC
CTTGGCCAAAAAGCCTGAACTCACCGCGACGTCTGTCGAGAAGTTTCTGATCGAAAAGTTCGACAGCGTC
TCCGACCTGATGCAGCTCTCGGAGGGCGAAGAATCTCGTGCTTTCAGCTTCGATGTAGGAGGGCGTGGAT
ATGTCCTGCGGGTAAATAGCTGCGCCGATGGTTTCTACAAAGATCGTTATGTTTATCGGCACTTTGCATC
GGCCGCGCTCCCGATTCCGGAAGTGCTTGACATTGGGGAATTCAGCGAGAGCCTGACCTATTGCATCTCC
CGCCGTGCACAGGGTGTCACGTTGCAAGACCTGCCTGAAACCGAACTGCCCGCTGTTCTGCAGCCGGTCG
CGGAGGCCATGGATGCGATCGCTGCGGCCGATCTTAGCCAGACGAGCGGGTTCGGCCCATTCGGACCGCA
AGGAATCGGTCAATACACTACATGGCGTGATTTCATATGCGCGATTGCTGATCCCCATGTGTATCACTGG
CAAACTGTGATGGACGACACCGTCAGTGCGTCCGTCGCGCAGGCTCTCGATGAGCTGATGCTTTGGGCCG
AGGACTGCCCCGAAGTCCGGCACCTCGTGCACGCGGATTTCGGCTCCAACAATGTCCTGACGGACAATGG
CCGCATAACAGCGGTCATTGACTGGAGCGAGGCGATGTTCGGGGATTCCCAATACGAGGTCGCCAACATC
TTCTTCTGGAGGCCGTGGTTGGCTTGTATGGAGCAGCAGACGCGCTACTTCGAGCGGAGGCATCCGGAGC
TTGCAGGATCGCCGCGGCTCCGGGCGTATATGCTCCGCATTGGTCTTGACCAACTCTATCAGAGCTTGGT
TGACGGCAATTTCGATGATGCAGCTTGGGCGCAGGGTCGATGCGACGCAATCGTCCGATCCGGAGCCGGG
ACTGTCGGGCGTACACAAATCGCCCGCAGAAGCGCGGCCGTCTGGACCGATGGCTGTGTAGAAGTACTCG
CCGATAGTGGAAACCGACGCCCCAGCACTCGTCCGAGGGCAAAGGAATAGCACGTACTACGAGATTTCGA
TTCCACCGCCGCCTTCTATGAAAGGTTGGGCTTCGGAATCGTTTTCCGGGACGCCGGCTGGATGATCCTC
CAGCGCGGGGATCTCATGCTGGAGTTCTTCGCCCACCCCAACTTGTTTATTGCAGCTTATAATGGTTACA
AATAAAGCAATAGCATCACAAATTTCACAAATAAAGCATTTTTTTCACTGCATTCTAGTTGTGGTTTGTC
CAAACTCATCAATGTAT
